Addgene plasmid #238177: pRCA810 - pBA904 Puro-T2A-GFP HES7 g2 CRISPRa guide (pRCA360 backbone) 674
Purpose: Lentiviral CRISPR guide vector expressing a HES7 sgRNA with cs1 incorporated in the loop of the sgRNA constant region for 10X Direct Capture
Depositing lab: Thomas Norman. Depositing organization: Memorial Sloan-Kettering Cancer Center. Publication: Comprehensive transcription factor perturbations recapitulate fibroblast transcriptional states. Southard KM, Ardy RC, Tang A, O'Sullivan DD, Metzner E, Guruvayurappan K, Norman TM. Nat Genet. 2025 Aug 6. doi: 10.1038/s41588-025-02284-1. PubMed 40770575.
Backbone
  Vector backbone: pRCA360 - pBA904 Puro-T2A-GFP
  Vector type: Lentiviral, CRISPR
  Selectable markers: Puromycin
Growth in bacteria
  Bacterial resistance: Ampicillin, 100 μg/mL
  Growth temperature: 30°C
  Growth strain: NEB Stable
  Copy number: Unknown
Gene/Insert
  Gene/Insert name: HES7 sgRNA CRISPRa
  gRNA/shRNA sequence: GATTCTGCCCCTCTAGGACC
  Species: H. sapiens (human), Synthetic
  Entrez Gene: HES7 (a.k.a. SCDO4, bHLHb37, hHes7)
  Tag / fusion protein: GFP (C terminal on backbone)
  Cloning method: Restriction Enzyme; 5′ cloning site Unknown (unknown if destroyed)
Terms and licenses: Academic/Nonprofit Terms; Industry Terms: Not Available to Industry
Depositor comments: Please visit https://doi.org/10.1101/2024.07.31.606073 for bioRxiv preprint.
How to cite: pRCA810 - pBA904 Puro-T2A-GFP HES7 g2 CRISPRa guide (pRCA360 backbone) 674 was a gift from Thomas Norman (Addgene plasmid # 238177 ; http://n2t.net/addgene:238177 ; RRID:Addgene_238177)
