[The description below was written by a language model from this plasmid's Addgene catalogue record and pLannotate feature annotations shown in this document.]
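Description:
pRCA810 is a lentiviral CRISPR guide vector built on the pRCA360 (pBA904 Puro-T2A-GFP) backbone. It carries a single sgRNA (guide 2) directed against human HES7, designed for CRISPR activation (CRISPRa). It is propagated in bacteria through a high-copy ColE1/pUC-type origin and an ampicillin resistance gene. The annotated 8.9 kb sequence shows a typical HIV-1-derived transfer vector. A CMV enhancer/promoter drives a truncated 5' LTR, followed by the Ψ packaging signal with a gag fragment, the Rev response element for Rev-dependent export of the genomic RNA, and the cPPT/CTS. A WPRE lies downstream of the payload to boost transcript expression. At the 3' end there is a nef fragment and a second truncated LTR, which the annotation software labels as a 5' LTR.

The payload has two parts. The first is the sgRNA cassette, detected only as fragments of the S. pyogenes tracrRNA and guide scaffold. That pattern fits the recorded design, in which capture sequence cs1 is inserted into a loop of the sgRNA constant region so that guides can be read out directly in 10x Direct Capture single-cell RNA-seq. The promoter driving the sgRNA is neither annotated in the feature table nor stated in the record. The second part is an EF-1α promoter driving puromycin N-acetyltransferase and EGFP, joined by a T2A peptide according to the backbone name, so transduced cells can be selected with puromycin and tracked by fluorescence. Two loxP sites flank the region spanning the guide and marker cassettes, although the record does not describe a use for them. The vector does not encode Cas9 or an activator, so it is meant for cells that already express a dCas9-based CRISPRa system. It was deposited in connection with a study of transcription factor perturbations and fibroblast transcriptional states.
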