Features (pLannotate 1.2.2; 24 found; start..end, strand, type, name):
    213..1073    -  CDS            AmpR: β-lactamase; bla; confers resistance to ampicillin, carbenicillin, and related antibiotics
   1074..1178    -  promoter       AmpR promoter: bla
   1237..1289    -  misc_feature   bom (fragment): basis of mobility region from pBR322
   1444..1823    +  enhancer       CMV enhancer: human cytomegalovirus immediate early enhancer
   1824..2023    +  promoter       CMV promoter: human cytomegalovirus (CMV) immediate early promoter
   2041..2221    +  LTR            5' LTR (truncated): truncated 5' long terminal repeat (LTR) from HIV-1
   2268..2393    +  misc_feature   HIV-1 Ψ: packaging signal of human immunodeficiency virus type 1
   2377..2715    +  CDS            HIV-1 gag (fragment): gag protein from human immunodeficiency virus 1; gag
   2890..3123    +  misc_feature   RRE: The Rev response element (RRE) of HIV-1 allows for Rev-dependent mRNA export from the nucleus to the cytoplasm.
   3500..3600    +  CDS            Rev (fragment): human immunodeficiency virus 1 (HIV-1) Rev protein; rev; enhances nuclear export of unspliced and incompletely spliced viral mRNAs
   3650..3767    +  misc_feature   cPPT/CTS: central polypurine tract and central termination sequence of HIV-1
   4020..4053    +  protein_bind   loxP: Cre-mediated recombination occurs in the 8-bp core sequence (GCATACAT). Cre recombinase
   4178..4222    +  misc_RNA       tracrRNA (fragment): trans-activating CRISPR RNA for the Streptococcus pyogenes CRISPR/Cas9 system
   4252..4271    +  misc_RNA       gRNA scaffold (fragment): guide RNA scaffold for the Streptococcus pyogenes CRISPR/Cas9 system
   4336..5507    +  promoter       EF-1α promoter: strong constitutive promoter for human elongation factor EF-1α
   5519..6115    +  CDS            PuroR: puromycin N-acetyltransferase; pac from Streptomyces alboniger; confers resistance to puromycin
   6191..6910    +  CDS            EGFP: the original enhanced GFP (Yang et al., 1996) mammalian codon-optimized
   6930..6963    +  protein_bind   loxP: Cre-mediated recombination occurs in the 8-bp core sequence (GCATACAT). Cre recombinase
   6996..7019    +  misc_feature   MCS (fragment): pBluescript multiple cloning site
   7019..7607    +  misc_feature   WPRE: woodchuck hepatitis virus posttranscriptional regulatory element
   7608..7627    +  misc_feature   MCS (fragment): pBluescript multiple cloning site
   7629..8129    +  CDS            nef (fragment): NEF_HV1LA - Experimental evidence at protein level: Swiss-Prot protein existence level 1. Extracellular Nef protein targets CD4(+) T-lymphocytes for apoptosis by interacting with CXCR4 surface receptors. From Human immunodeficiency virus type 1 group M subtype B (isolate Lai) (HIV-1).
   8136..8316    +  LTR            5' LTR (truncated): truncated 5' long terminal repeat (LTR) from HIV-1
   8378..42      -  rep_origin     ori (across the origin): high-copy-number ColE1/pMB1/pBR322/pUC origin of replication
>Addgene plasmid #238177 | pRCA810 - pBA904 Puro-T2A-GFP HES7 g2 CRISPRa guide (pRCA360 backbone) 674 | addgene full sequence | sequence record 474455 | Addgene NGS Result
GTTTGCAAGCAGCAGATTACGCGCAGAAAAAAAGGATCTCAAGAAGATCCTTTGATCTTTTCTACGGGGT
CTGACGCTCAGTGGAACGAAAACTCACGTTAAGGGATTTTGGTCATGAGATTATCAAAAAGGATCTTCAC
CTAGATCCTTTTAAATTAAAAATGAAGTTTTAAATCAATCTAAAGTATATATGAGTAAACTTGGTCTGAC
AGTTACCAATGCTTAATCAGTGAGGCACCTATCTCAGCGATCTGTCTATTTCGTTCATCCATAGTTGCCT
GACTCCCCGTCGTGTAGATAACTACGATACGGGAGGGCTTACCATCTGGCCCCAGTGCTGCAATGATACC
GCGAGACCCACGCTCACCGGCTCCAGATTTATCAGCAATAAACCAGCCAGCCGGAAGGGCCGAGCGCAGA
AGTGGTCCTGCAACTTTATCCGCCTCCATCCAGTCTATTAATTGTTGCCGGGAAGCTAGAGTAAGTAGTT
CGCCAGTTAATAGTTTGCGCAACGTTGTTGCCATTGCTACAGGCATCGTGGTGTCACGCTCGTCGTTTGG
TATGGCTTCATTCAGCTCCGGTTCCCAACGATCAAGGCGAGTTACATGATCCCCCATGTTGTGCAAAAAA
GCGGTTAGCTCCTTCGGTCCTCCGATCGTTGTCAGAAGTAAGTTGGCCGCAGTGTTATCACTCATGGTTA
TGGCAGCACTGCATAATTCTCTTACTGTCATGCCATCCGTAAGATGCTTTTCTGTGACTGGTGAGTACTC
AACCAAGTCATTCTGAGAATAGTGTATGCGGCGACCGAGTTGCTCTTGCCCGGCGTCAATACGGGATAAT
ACCGCGCCACATAGCAGAACTTTAAAAGTGCTCATCATTGGAAAACGTTCTTCGGGGCGAAAACTCTCAA
GGATCTTACCGCTGTTGAGATCCAGTTCGATGTAACCCACTCGTGCACCCAACTGATCTTCAGCATCTTT
TACTTTCACCAGCGTTTCTGGGTGAGCAAAAACAGGAAGGCAAAATGCCGCAAAAAAGGGAATAAGGGCG
ACACGGAAATGTTGAATACTCATACTCTTCCTTTTTCAATATTATTGAAGCATTTATCAGGGTTATTGTC
TCATGAGCGGATACATATTTGAATGTATTTAGAAAAATAAACAAATAGGGGTTCCGCGCACATTTCCCCG
AAAAGTGCCACCTGACGTCGACGGATCGGGAGATCTCCCGATCCCCTATGGTGCACTCTCAGTACAATCT
GCTCTGATGCCGCATAGTTAAGCCAGTATCTGCTCCCTGCTTGTGTGTTGGAGGTCGCTGAGTAGTGCGC
GAGCAAAATTTAAGCTACAACAAGGCAAGGCTTGACCGACAATTGCATGAAGAATCTGCTTAGGGTTAGG
CGTTTTGCGCTGCTTCGCGATGTACGGGCCAGATATACGCGTTGACATTGATTATTGACTAGTTATTAAT
AGTAATCAATTACGGGGTCATTAGTTCATAGCCCATATATGGAGTTCCGCGTTACATAACTTACGGTAAA
TGGCCCGCCTGGCTGACCGCCCAACGACCCCCGCCCATTGACGTCAATAATGACGTATGTTCCCATAGTA
ACGCCAATAGGGACTTTCCATTGACGTCAATGGGTGGAGTATTTACGGTAAACTGCCCACTTGGCAGTAC
ATCAAGTGTATCATATGCCAAGTACGCCCCCTATTGACGTCAATGACGGTAAATGGCCCGCCTGGCATTA
TGCCCAGTACATGACCTTATGGGACTTTCCTACTTGGCAGTACATCTACGTATTAGTCATCGCTATTACC
ATGGTGATGCGGTTTTGGCAGTACATCAATGGGCGTGGATAGCGGTTTGACTCACGGGGATTTCCAAGTC
TCCACCCCATTGACGTCAATGGGAGTTTGTTTTGGCACCAAAATCAACGGGACTTTCCAAAATGTCGTAA
CAACTCCGCCCCATTGACGCAAATGGGCGGTAGGCGTGTACGGTGGGAGGTCTATATAAGCAGCGCGTTT
TGCCTGTACTGGGTCTCTCTGGTTAGACCAGATCTGAGCCTGGGAGCTCTCTGGCTAACTAGGGAACCCA
CTGCTTAAGCCTCAATAAAGCTTGCCTTGAGTGCTTCAAGTAGTGTGTGCCCGTCTGTTGTGTGACTCTG
GTAACTAGAGATCCCTCAGACCCTTTTAGTCAGTGTGGAAAATCTCTAGCAGTGGCGCCCGAACAGGGAC
TTGAAAGCGAAAGGGAAACCAGAGGAGCTCTCTCGACGCAGGACTCGGCTTGCTGAAGCGCGCACGGCAA
GAGGCGAGGGGCGGCGACTGGTGAGTACGCCAAAAATTTTGACTAGCGGAGGCTAGAAGGAGAGAGATGG
GTGCGAGAGCGTCAGTATTAAGCGGGGGAGAATTAGATCGCGATGGGAAAAAATTCGGTTAAGGCCAGGG
GGAAAGAAAAAATATAAATTAAAACATATAGTATGGGCAAGCAGGGAGCTAGAACGATTCGCAGTTAATC
CTGGCCTGTTAGAAACATCAGAAGGCTGTAGACAAATACTGGGACAGCTACAACCATCCCTTCAGACAGG
ATCAGAAGAACTTAGATCATTATATAATACAGTAGCAACCCTCTATTGTGTGCATCAAAGGATAGAGATA
AAAGACACCAAGGAAGCTTTAGACAAGATAGAGGAAGAGCAAAACAAAAGTAAGACCACCGCACAGCAAG
CGGCCGGCCGCTGATCTTCAGACCTGGAGGAGGAGATATGAGGGACAATTGGAGAAGTGAATTATATAAA
TATAAAGTAGTAAAAATTGAACCATTAGGAGTAGCACCCACCAAGGCAAAGAGAAGAGTGGTGCAGAGAG
AAAAAAGAGCAGTGGGAATAGGAGCTTTGTTCCTTGGGTTCTTGGGAGCAGCAGGAAGCACTATGGGCGC
AGCGTCAATGACGCTGACGGTACAGGCCAGACAATTATTGTCTGGTATAGTGCAGCAGCAGAACAATTTG
CTGAGGGCTATTGAGGCGCAACAGCATCTGTTGCAACTCACAGTCTGGGGCATCAAGCAGCTCCAGGCAA
GAATCCTGGCTGTGGAAAGATACCTAAAGGATCAACAGCTCCTGGGGATTTGGGGTTGCTCTGGAAAACT
CATTTGCACCACTGCTGTGCCTTGGAATGCTAGTTGGAGTAATAAATCTCTGGAACAGATTTGGAATCAC
ACGACCTGGATGGAGTGGGACAGAGAAATTAACAATTACACAAGCTTAATACACTCCTTAATTGAAGAAT
CGCAAAACCAGCAAGAAAAGAATGAACAAGAATTATTGGAATTAGATAAATGGGCAAGTTTGTGGAATTG
GTTTAACATAACAAATTGGCTGTGGTATATAAAATTATTCATAATGATAGTAGGAGGCTTGGTAGGTTTA
AGAATAGTTTTTGCTGTACTTTCTATAGTGAATAGAGTTAGGCAGGGATATTCACCATTATCGTTTCAGA
CCCACCTCCCAACCCCGAGGGGACCCGACAGGCCCGAAGGAATAGAAGAAGAAGGTGGAGAGAGAGACAG
AGACAGATCCATTCGATTAGTGAACGGATCGGCACTGCGTGCGCCAATTCTGCAGACAAATGGCAGTATT
CATCCACAATTTTAAAAGAAAAGGGGGGATTGGGGGGTACAGTGCAGGGGAAAGAATAGTAGACATAATA
GCAACAGACATACAAACTAAAGAATTACAAAAACAAATTACAAAAATTCAAAATTTTCGGGTTTATTACA
GGGACAGCAGAGATCCAGTTTGGTTAGTACCGGGCCCGCTCTAGAGATCCGACGCGCCATCTCTAGGCCC
GCGCCGGCCCCCTCGCACGGACTTGTGGGAGAAGCTCGGCTACTCCCCTGCCCCGGTTAATTTGCATATA
ATATTTCCTAGTAACTATAGAGGCTTAATGTGCGATAAAAGACAGATAATCTGTTCTTTTTAATACTAGC
TACATTTTACATGATAGGCTTGGATTTCTATAACTTCGTATAGCATACATTATACGAAGTTATAAACAGC
ACAAAAGGAAACTCACCCTAACTGTAAAGTAATTGTGTGTTTTGAGACTATAAGTATCCCTTGGAGAACC
ACCTTGTTGGATTCTGCCCCTCTAGGACCGTTTAAGAGCTAAGCTGGAAACAGCATAGCAAGTTTAAATA
AGGCTAGTCCGTTATCAACTTGGCCGCTTTAAGGCCGGTCCTAGCAAGGCCAAGTGGCACCGAGTCGGTG
CTTTTTTTCTCGAGTACTAGGATCCATTAGGCGGCCGCGTGGATAACCGTATTACCGCCATGCATGTGCC
CGTCAGTGGGCAGAGCGCACATCGCCCACAGTCCCCGAGAAGTTGGGGGGAGGGGTCGGCAATTGAACCG
GTGCCTAGAGAAGGTGGCGCGGGGTAAACTGGGAAAGTGATGTCGTGTACTGGCTCCGCCTTTTTCCCGA
GGGTGGGGGAGAACCGTATATAAGTGCAGTAGTCGCCGTGAACGTTCTTTTTCGCAACGGGTTTGCCGCC
AGAACACAGGTAAGTGCCGTGTGTGGTTCCCGCGGGCCTGGCCTCTTTACGGGTTATGGCCCTTGCGTGC
CTTGAATTACTTCCACCTGGCTGCAGTACGTGATTCTTGATCCCGAGCTTCGGGTTGGAAGTGGGTGGGA
GAGTTCGAGGCCTTGCGCTTAAGGAGCCCCTTCGCCTCGTGCTTGAGTTGAGGCCTGGCCTGGGCGCTGG
GGCCGCCGCGTGCGAATCTGGTGGCACCTTCGCGCCTGTCTCGCTGCTTTCGATAAGTCTCTAGCCATTT
AAAATTTTTGATGACCTGCTGCGACGCTTTTTTTCTGGCAAGATAGTCTTGTAAATGCGGGCCAAGATCT
GCACACTGGTATTTCGGTTTTTGGGGCCGCGGGCGGCGACGGGGCCCGTGCGTCCCAGCGCACATGTTCG
GCGAGGCGGGGCCTGCGAGCGCGGCCACCGAGAATCGGACGGGGGTAGTCTCAAGCTGGCCGGCCTGCTC
TGGTGCCTGGCCTCGCGCCGCCGTGTATCGCCCCGCCCTGGGCGGCAAGGCTGGCCCGGTCGGCACCAGT
TGCGTGAGCGGAAAGATGGCCGCTTCCCGGCCCTGCTGCAGGGAGCTCAAAATGGAGGACGCGGCGCTCG
GGAGAGCGGGCGGGTGAGTCACCCACACAAAGGAAAAGGGCCTTTCCGTCCTCAGCCGTCGCTTCATGTG
ACTCCACGGAGTACCGGGCGCCGTCCAGGCACCTCGATTAGTTCTCGCGCTTTTGGAGTACGTCGTCTTT
AGGTTGGGGGGAGGGGTTTTATGCGATGGAGTTTCCCCACACTGAGTGGGTGGAGACTGAAGTTAGGCCA
GCTTGGCACTTGATGTAATTCTCCTTGGAATTTGCCCTTTTTGAGTTTGGATCTTGGTTCATTCTCAAGC
CTCAGACAGTGGTTCAAAGTTTTTTTCTTCCATTTCAGGTGTCGTGAGCTAGCCCACCATGACCGAGTAC
AAGCCCACGGTGCGCCTCGCCACCCGCGACGACGTCCCCCGGGCCGTACGCACCCTCGCCGCCGCGTTCG
CCGACTACCCCGCCACGCGCCACACCGTCGACCCGGACCGCCACATCGAGCGGGTCACCGAGCTGCAAGA
ACTCTTCCTCACGCGCGTCGGGCTCGACATCGGCAAGGTGTGGGTCGCGGACGACGGCGCCGCGGTGGCG
GTCTGGACCACGCCGGAGAGCGTCGAAGCGGGGGCGGTGTTCGCCGAGATCGGCCCGCGCATGGCCGAGT
TGAGCGGTTCCCGGCTGGCCGCGCAGCAACAGATGGAAGGCCTCCTGGCGCCGCACCGGCCCAAGGAGCC
CGCGTGGTTCCTGGCCACCGTCGGCGTCTCGCCCGACCACCAGGGCAAGGGTCTGGGCAGCGCCGTCGTG
CTCCCCGGAGTGGAGGCGGCCGAGCGCGCCGGGGTGCCCGCCTTCCTGGAGACCTCCGCGCCCCGCAACC
TCCCCTTCTACGAGCGGCTCGGCTTCACCGTCACCGCCGACGTCGAGGTGCCCGAAGGACCGCGCACCTG
GTGCATGACCCGCAAGCCCGGTGCCGGATCGGGAGAGGGCAGAGGAAGTCTGCTAACATGCGGTGACGTC
GAGGAGAATCCTGGCCCACCGGTCGCCACCATGGTGAGCAAGGGCGAGGAGCTGTTCACCGGGGTGGTGC
CCATCCTGGTCGAGCTGGACGGCGACGTAAACGGCCACAAGTTCAGCGTGTCCGGCGAGGGCGAGGGCGA
TGCCACCTACGGCAAGCTGACCCTGAAGTTCATCTGCACCACCGGCAAGCTGCCCGTGCCCTGGCCCACC
CTCGTGACCACCCTGACCTACGGCGTGCAGTGCTTCAGCCGCTACCCCGACCACATGAAGCAGCACGACT
TCTTCAAGTCCGCCATGCCCGAAGGCTACGTCCAGGAGCGCACCATCTTCTTCAAGGACGACGGCAACTA
CAAGACCCGCGCCGAGGTGAAGTTCGAGGGCGACACCCTGGTGAACCGCATCGAGCTGAAGGGCATCGAC
TTCAAGGAGGACGGCAACATCCTGGGGCACAAGCTGGAGTACAACTACAACAGCCACAACGTCTATATCA
TGGCCGACAAGCAGAAGAACGGCATCAAGGTGAACTTCAAGATCCGCCACAACATCGAGGACGGCAGCGT
GCAGCTCGCCGACCACTACCAGCAGAACACCCCCATCGGCGACGGCCCCGTGCTGCTGCCCGACAACCAC
TACCTGAGCACCCAGTCCGCCCTGAGCAAAGACCCCAACGAGAAGCGCGATCACATGGTCCTGCTGGAGT
TCGTGACCGCCGCCGGGATCACTCTCGGCATGGACGAGCTGTACAAGTAAGAATTCGTCGAGGGACCTAA
TAACTTCGTATAGCATACATTATACGAAGTTATACATGTTTAAGGGTTCCGGTTCCACTAGGTACAATTC
GATATCAAGCTTATCGATAATCAACCTCTGGATTACAAAATTTGTGAAAGATTGACTGGTATTCTTAACT
ATGTTGCTCCTTTTACGCTATGTGGATACGCTGCTTTAATGCCTTTGTATCATGCTATTGCTTCCCGTAT
GGCTTTCATTTTCTCCTCCTTGTATAAATCCTGGTTGCTGTCTCTTTATGAGGAGTTGTGGCCCGTTGTC
AGGCAACGTGGCGTGGTGTGCACTGTGTTTGCTGACGCAACCCCCACTGGTTGGGGCATTGCCACCACCT
GTCAGCTCCTTTCCGGGACTTTCGCTTTCCCCCTCCCTATTGCCACGGCGGAACTCATCGCCGCCTGCCT
TGCCCGCTGCTGGACAGGGGCTCGGCTGTTGGGCACTGACAATTCCGTGGTGTTGTCGGGGAAATCATCG
TCCTTTCCTTGGCTGCTCGCCTGTGTTGCCACCTGGATTCTGCGCGGGACGTCCTTCTGCTACGTCCCTT
CGGCCCTCAATCCAGCGGACCTTCCTTCCCGCGGCCTGCTGCCGGCTCTGCGGCCTCTTCCGCGTCTTCG
CCTTCGCCCTCAGACGAGTCGGATCTCCCTTTGGGCCGCCTCCCCGCATCGATACCGTCGACCTCGATCG
AGACCTAGAAAAACATGGAGCAATCACAAGTAGCAATACAGCAGCTACCAATGCTGATTGTGCCTGGCTA
GAAGCACAAGAGGAGGAGGAGGTGGGTTTTCCAGTCACACCTCAGGTACCTTTAAGACCAATGACTTACA
AGGCAGCTGTAGATCTTAGCCACTTTTTAAAAGAAAAGGGGGGACTGGAAGGGCTAATTCACTCCCAACG
AAGACAAGATATCCTTGATCTGTGGATCTACCACACACAAGGCTACTTCCCTGATTGGCAGAACTACACA
CCAGGGCCAGGGATCAGATATCCACTGACCTTTGGATGGTGCTACAAGCTAGTACCAGTTGAGCAAGAGA
AGGTAGAAGAAGCCAATGAAGGAGAGAACACCCGCTTGTTACACCCTGTGAGCCTGCATGGGATGGATGA
CCCGGAGAGAGAAGTATTAGAGTGGAGGTTTGACAGCCGCCTAGCATTTCATCACATGGCCCGAGAGCTG
CATCCGGACTGTACTGGGTCTCTCTGGTTAGACCAGATCTGAGCCTGGGAGCTCTCTGGCTAACTAGGGA
ACCCACTGCTTAAGCCTCAATAAAGCTTGCCTTGAGTGCTTCAAGTAGTGTGTGCCCGTCTGTTGTGTGA
CTCTGGTAACTAGAGATCCCTCAGACCCTTTTAGTCAGTGTGGAAAATCTCTAGCAGCATGTGAGCAAAA
GGCCAGCAAAAGGCCAGGAACCGTAAAAAGGCCGCGTTGCTGGCGTTTTTCCATAGGCTCCGCCCCCCTG
ACGAGCATCACAAAAATCGACGCTCAAGTCAGAGGTGGCGAAACCCGACAGGACTATAAAGATACCAGGC
GTTTCCCCCTGGAAGCTCCCTCGTGCGCTCTCCTGTTCCGACCCTGCCGCTTACCGGATACCTGTCCGCC
TTTCTCCCTTCGGGAAGCGTGGCGCTTTCTCATAGCTCACGCTGTAGGTATCTCAGTTCGGTGTAGGTCG
TTCGCTCCAAGCTGGGCTGTGTGCACGAACCCCCCGTTCAGCCCGACCGCTGCGCCTTATCCGGTAACTA
TCGTCTTGAGTCCAACCCGGTAAGACACGACTTATCGCCACTGGCAGCAGCCACTGGTAACAGGATTAGC
AGAGCGAGGTATGTAGGCGGTGCTACAGAGTTCTTGAAGTGGTGGCCTAACTACGGCTACACTAGAAGAA
CAGTATTTGGTATCTGCGCTCTGCTGAAGCCAGTTACCTTCGGAAAAAGAGTTGGTAGCTCTTGATCCGG
CAAACAAACCACCGCTGGTAGCGGTGGTTTTTTT
